Addgene plasmid #13564: pRSET FLII282Pglu-4m
Depositing lab: Wolf Frommer. Depositing organization: Carnegie Institution for Science. Publication: Construction and optimization of a family of genetically encoded metabolite sensors by semirational protein engineering. Deuschle K, Okumoto S, Fehr M, Looger LL, Kozhukh L, Frommer WB. Protein Sci. 2005 Sep . 14(9):2304-14. 10.1110/ps.051508105 PubMed 16131659.
Backbone
  Vector backbone: pRSET-B
  Backbone size w/o insert (bp): 2897
  Vector type: Bacterial Expression
Growth in bacteria
  Bacterial resistance: Ampicillin, 100 μg/mL
  Growth temperature: 37°C
  Growth strain: DH5alpha
  Copy number: High Copy
Gene/Insert
  Gene/Insert name: FLIPglu F16A T282S-ECFP-N283R (alt names: mglB with ECFP inserted; Periplasmic glucose binding)
  Species: E. coli
  Insert size (bp): 2400
  Mutation: F16A, ECFP insert in binding protein
  Tag / fusion protein: Citrine (N terminal on insert)
  Cloning method: Restriction Enzyme; 5′ cloning site BamHI (not destroyed); 3′ cloning site HindIII (not destroyed)
  Sequencing primers: 5′ N/A
Resource information
  A portion of this plasmid was derived from a plasmid made by: Citrine is from Roger Tsien, UCSD.
Terms and licenses: Academic/Nonprofit Terms; Industry Terms: Not Available to Industry
Depositor comments: For more information, see http://carnegiedpb.stanford.edu/research/frommer/nanosensors/index.html Citrine is modified version of EYFP.
How to cite: pRSET FLII282Pglu-4m was a gift from Wolf Frommer (Addgene plasmid # 13564 ; http://n2t.net/addgene:13564 ; RRID:Addgene_13564)
