[The description below was written by a language model from this plasmid's Addgene catalogue record and pLannotate feature annotations shown in this document.]
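Description:
pRSET FLII282Pglu-4m is a bacterial expression plasmid built on the pRSET-B backbone that encodes a genetically encoded FRET nanosensor for glucose. It is a high-copy plasmid of about 5.3 kb, maintained in E. coli through a ColE1/pUC-type origin and selected with ampicillin via the β-lactamase gene. An f1 origin is also present, allowing single-stranded DNA production. Short lacZα, lacI, bom and similar fragments flagged in the feature table appear to be backbone remnants rather than functional elements.

The roughly 2.4 kb insert, cloned between BamHI and HindIII, sits downstream of a T7 promoter and the T7 gene 10 ribosome binding site and is followed by a T7 terminator, so expression depends on a host that supplies T7 RNA polymerase. The vector contributes an N-terminal leader containing a His-tag region, the T7 gene 10 leader and an Xpress epitope with an enterokinase cleavage site, which are useful for purification and detection. The sensor itself begins with Citrine, an EYFP variant (annotated as EYFP in the feature table), fused to the E. coli periplasmic glucose/galactose-binding protein MglB. Rather than being attached at the other terminus, ECFP is inserted internally in the binding protein near residues 282/283, which splits mglB into a long and a short fragment. The catalogue lists an F16A mutation in the binding protein, and the insert name also indicates T282S and N283R changes flanking the insertion site.

Sugar binding alters the conformation of MglB and thereby the energy transfer between ECFP and Citrine. The construct belongs to a family of metabolite sensors optimized by semirational protein engineering. It is suited to producing recombinant sensor protein in bacteria for characterization.
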