Features (pLannotate 1.2.2; 18 found; start..end, strand, type, name):
     19..37      +  promoter       T7 promoter: promoter for bacteriophage T7 RNA polymerase
     67..89      +  RBS            RBS: efficient ribosome binding site from bacteriophage T7 gene 10 (Olins and Rangwala, 1989)
    109..129     +  CDS            capTEV™ (fragment): composite tag for in vivo biotinylation, TEV protease cleavage, and 6xHis tagging
    130..162     +  CDS            T7 tag (gene 10 leader): leader peptide from bacteriophage T7 gene 10 promotes efficient translation in E. coli
    166..189     +  CDS            Xpress™ tag: Xpress™ epitope tag, including an enterokinase recognition and cleavage site
    202..918     +  CDS            EYFP: EYFP is a basic (constitutively fluorescent) green/yellow fluorescent protein published in 1996, derived from Aequorea victoria. It is reported to be a very rapidly-maturing weak dimer with high acid sensitivity.
    919..1782    +  CDS            mglB (fragment): DGAL_ECOLI - Experimental evidence at protein level: Swiss-Prot protein existence level 1. This protein is involved in the active transport of galactose and glucose. It plays a role in the chemotaxis towards the two sugars by interacting with the trg chemoreceptor. From Escherichia coli (strain K12).
   1789..2502    +  CDS            ECFP: ECFP is a basic (constitutively fluorescent) cyan fluorescent protein published in 1996, derived from Aequorea victoria. It has low acid sensitivity.
   2503..2589    +  CDS            mglB (fragment): DGAL_ECOLI - Experimental evidence at protein level: Swiss-Prot protein existence level 1. This protein is involved in the active transport of galactose and glucose. It plays a role in the chemotaxis towards the two sugars by interacting with the trg chemoreceptor. From Escherichia coli (strain K12).
   2605..2654    +  CDS            SET1 (fragment): solubility-enhancement tag derived from T7 phage gene 10B
   2662..2709    +  terminator     T7 terminator: transcription terminator for bacteriophage T7 RNA polymerase
   2735..2801    +  CDS            lacZα (fragment): LacZα fragment of β-galactosidase; lacZ fragment
   2806..3261    +  rep_origin     f1 ori (sequence partly withheld): f1 bacteriophage origin of replication; arrow indicates direction of (+) strand synthesis
   3264..3315    -  misc_feature   bom (fragment): basis of mobility region from pBR322
   3342..3446    +  promoter       AmpR promoter: bla
   3447..4307    +  CDS            AmpR: β-lactamase; bla; confers resistance to ampicillin, carbenicillin, and related antibiotics
   4478..5066    +  rep_origin     ori: high-copy-number ColE1/pMB1/pBR322/pUC origin of replication
   5249..5302    +  CDS            lacI (fragment): lac repressor; lacI; The lac repressor binds to the lac operator to inhibit transcription in E. coli. This inhibition can be relieved by adding lactose or isopropyl-β-D-thiogalactopyranoside (IPTG).
>Addgene plasmid #13564 | pRSET FLII282Pglu-4m | depositor full sequence | sequence record 7689 | Author sequence
ATCTCGATCCCGCGAAATTAATACGACTCACTATAGGGAGACCACAACGGTTTCCCTCTAGATAATTTTG
TTTAACTTTAAGAAGGAGATATACATATGCGGGGTTCTCATCATCATCATCATCATGGTATGGCTAGCAT
GACTGGTGGACAGCAAATGGGTCGGGATCTGTACGACGATGACGATAAGGATCCGGGCCGCATGGTGAGC
AAGGGCGAGGAGCTGTTCACCGGGGTGGTGCCCATCCTGGTCGAGCTGGACGGCGACGTAAACGGCCACA
AGTTCAGCGTGTCCGGCGAGGGCGAGGGCGATGCCACCTACGGCAAGCTGACCCTGAAGTTCATCTGCAC
CACCGGCAAGCTGCCCGTGCCCTGGCCCACCCTCGTGACCACCTTCGGCTACGGCCTGCAGTGCTTCGCC
CGCTACCCCGACCACATGAAGCAGCACGACTTCTTCAAGTCCGCCATGCCCGAAGGCTACGTCCAGGAGC
GCACCATCTTCTTCAAGGACGACGGCAACTACAAGACCCGCGCCGAGGTGAAGTTCGAGGGCGACACCCT
GGTGAACCGCATCGAGCTGAAGGGCATCGACTTCAAGGAGGACGGCAACATCCTGGGGCACAAGCTGGAG
TACAACTACAACAGCCACAACGTCTATATCATGGCCGACAAGCAGAAGAACGGCATCAAGGTGAACTTCA
AGATCCGCCACAACATCGAGGACGGCAGCGTGCAGCTCGCCGACCACTACCAGCAGAACACCCCCATCGG
CGACGGCCCCGTGCTGCTGCCCGACAACCACTACCTGAGCTACCAGTCCGCCCTGAGCAAAGACCCCAAC
GAGAAGCGCGATCACATGGTCCTGCTGGAGTTCGTGACCGCCGCCGGGATCACTCTCGGCATGGACGAGC
TGTACAAGGGTGGTACCGGAGGCGCCGCTGATACTCGCATTGGTGTAACAATCTATAAGTACGACGATAA
CGCGATGTCTGTAGTGCGCAAGGCTATTGAGCAAGATGCGAAAGCCGCGCCAGATGTTCAGCTGCTGATG
AATGATTCTCAGAATGACCAGTCCAAGCAGAACGATCAGATCGACGTATTGCTGGCGAAAGGGGTGAAGG
CACTGGCAATCAACCTGGTTGACCCGGCAGCTGCGGGTACGGTGATTGAGAAAGCGCGTGGGCAAAACGT
GCCGGTGGTTTTCTTCAACAAAGAACCGTCTCGTAAGGCGCTGGATAGCTACGACAAAGCCTACTACGTT
GGCACTGACTCCAAAGAGTCCGGCATTATTCAAGGCGATTTGATTGCTAAACACTGGGCGGCGAATCAGG
GTTGGGATCTGAACAAAGACGGTCAGATTCAGTTCGTACTGCTGAAAGGTGAACCGGGCCATCCGGATGC
AGAAGCACGTACCACTTACGTGATTAAAGAATTGAACGATAAAGGCATCAAAACTGAACAGTTACAGTTA
GATACCGCAATGTGGGACACCGCTCAGGCGAAAGATAAGATGGACGCCTGGCTGTCTGGCCCGAACGCCA
ACAAAATCGAAGTGGTTATCGCCAACAACGATGCGATGGCAATGGGCGCGGTTGAAGCGCTGAAAGCACA
CAACAAGTCCAGCATTCCGGTGTTTGGCGTCGATGCGCTGCCAGAAGCGCTGGCGCTGGTGAAATCCGGT
GCACTGGCGGGCACCGTACTGAACGATGCTAACAACCAGGCGAAAGCGACCTTTGATCTGGCGAAAAACC
TGGCCGATGGTAAAGGTGCGGCTGATGGCTCGGCTGGTATGGTGAGCAAGGGCGAGGAGCTGTTCACCGG
GGTGGTGCCCATCCTGGTCGAGCTGGACGGCGACGTAAACGGCCACAAGTTCAGCGTGTCCGGCGAGGGC
GAGGGCGATGCCACCTACGGCAAGCTGACCCTGAAGTTCATCTGCACCACCGGCAAGCTGCCCGTGCCCT
GGCCCACCCTCGTGACCACCCTGACCTGGGGCGTGCAGTGCTTCAGCCGCTACCCCGACCACATGAAGCA
GCACGACTTCTTCAAGTCCGCCATGCCCGAAGGCTACGTCCAGGAGCGCACCATCTTCTTCAAGGACGAC
GGCAACTACAAGACCCGCGCCGAGGTGAAGTTCGAGGGCGACACCCTGGTGAACCGCATCGAGCTGAAGG
GCATCGACTTCAAGGAGGACGGCAACATCCTGGGGCACAAGCTGGAGTACAACTACATCAGCCACAACGT
CTATATCACCGCCGACAAGCAGAAGAACGGCATCAAGGCCAACTTCAAGATCCGCCACAACATCGAGGAC
GGCAGCGTGCAGCTCGCCGACCACTACCAGCAGAACACCCCCATCGGCGACGGCCCCGTGCTGCTGCCCG
ACAACCACTACCTGAGCACCCAGTCCGCCCTGAGCAAAGACCCCAACGAGAAGCGCGATCACATGGTCCT
GCTGGAGTTCGTGACCGCCGCCGGGATCACTCTCGGCATGGACGAGCTGTACGGTAGCCGATGGAAAATC
GACAACAAAGTGGTCCGCGTACCTTATGTTGGCGTAGATAAAGACAACCTGGCTGAATTCAGCAAGAAAT
AAAAGCTTGATCCGGCTGCTAACAAAGCCCGAAAGGAAGCTGAGTTGGCTGCTGCCACCGCTGAGCAATA
ACTAGCATAACCCCTTGGGGCCTCTAAACGGGTCTTGAGGGGTTTTTTGCTGAAAGGAGGAACTATATCC
GGATCTGGCGTAATAGCGAAGAGGCCCGCACCGATCGCCCTTCCCAACAGTTGCGCAGCCTGAATGGCGA
ATGGG
[124 nt withheld, positions 2806-2929]
C
[56 nt withheld, positions 2931-2986]
AGCTTTACGGCACCTCGACCG
[64 nt withheld, positions 3008-3071]
CCTTTGACGTTGGAGTCCACGTTCTTT
[37 nt withheld, positions 3099-3135]
ACCCTATCGCGGTCTATTCTTTTGATTTATAAGGGATTTTGCCGATTTCGGCCTATTGGTTAAAAAATGA
GCTGATTTAACAAATATTTAACGCGAATTTTAACAAAATATTAACGTTTACAATTTCGCCTGATGCGGTA
TTTTCTCCTTACGCATCTGTGCGGTATTTCACACCGCATACAGGTGGCACTTTTCGGGGAAATGTGCGCG
GAACCCCTATTTGTTTATTTTTCTAAATACATTCAAATATGTATCCGCTCATGAGACAATAACCCTGATA
AATGCTTCAATAATATTGAAAAAGGAAGAGTATGAGTATTCAACATTTCCGTGTCGCCCTTATTCCCTTT
TTTGCGGCATTTTGCCTTCCTGTTTTTGCTCACCCAGAAACGCTGGTGAAAGTAAAAGATGCTGAAGATC
AGTTGGGTGCACGAGTGGGTTACATCGAACTGGATCTCAACAGCGGTAAGATCCTTGAGAGTTTTCGCCC
CGAAGAACGTTTTCCAATGATGAGCACTTTTAAAGTTCTGCTATGTGATACACTATTATCCCGTATTGAC
GCCGGGCAAGAGCAACTCGGTCGCCGCATACACTATTCTCAGAATGACTTGGTTGAGTACTCACCAGTCA
CAGAAAAGCATCTTACGGATGGCATGACAGTAAGAGAATTATGCAGTGCTGCCATAACCATGAGTGATAA
CACTGCGGCCAACTTACTTCTGACAACGATCGGAGGACCGAAGGAGCTAACCGCTTTTTTGCACAACATG
GGGGATCATGTAACTCGCCTTGATCGTTGGGAACCGGAGCTGAATGAAGCCATACCAAACGACGAGAGTG
ACACCACGATGCCTGTAGCAATGCCAACAACGTTGCGCAAACTATTAACTGGCGAACTACTTACTCTAGC
TTCCCGGCAACAATTAATAGACTGAATGGAGGCGGATAAAGTTGCAGGACCACTTCTGCGCTCGGCCCTT
CCGGCTGGCTGGTTTATTGCTGATAAATCTGGAGCCGGTGAGCGTGGGTCTCGCGGTATCATTGCAGCAC
TGGGGCCAGATGGTAAGCGCTCCCGTATCGTAGTTATCTACACGACGGGGAGTCAGGCAACTATGGATGA
ACGAAATAGACAGATCGCTGAGATAGGTGCCTCACTGATTAAGCATTGGTAACTGTCAGACCAAGTTTAC
TCATATATACTTTAGATTGATTTAAAACTTCATTTTTAATTTAAAAGGATCTAGGTGAAGATCCTTTTTG
ATAATCTCATGACCAAAATCCCTTAACGTGAGTTTTCGTTCCACTGAGCGTCAGACCCCGTAGAAAAGAT
CAAAGGATCTTCTTGAGATCCTTTTTTTCTGCGCGTAATCTGCTGCTTGCAAACAAAAAAACCACCGCTA
CCAGCGGTGGTTTGTTTGCCGGATCAAGAGCTACCAACTCTTTTTCCGAAGGTAACTGGCTTCAGCAGAG
CGCAGATACCAAATACTGTCCTTCTAGTGTAGCCGTAGTTAGGCCACCACTTCAAGAACTCTGTAGCACC
GCCTACATACCTCGCTCTGCTAATCCTGTTACCAGTGGCTGCTGCCAGTGGCGATAAGTCGTGTCTTACC
GGGTTGGACTCAAGACGATAGTTACCGGATAAGGCGCAGCGGTCGGGCTGAACGGGGGGTTCGTGCACAC
AGCCCAGCTTGGAGCGAACGACCTACACCGAACTGAGATACCTACAGCGTGAGCTATGAGAAAGCGCCAC
GCTTCCCGAAGGGAGAAAGGCGGACAGGTATCCGGTAAGCGGCAGGGTCGGAACAGGAGAGCGCACGAGG
GAGCTTCCAGGGGGAAACGCCTGGTATCTTTATAGTCCTGTCGGGTTTCGCCACCTCTGACTTGAGCGTC
GATTTTTGTGATGCTCGTCAGGGGGGCGGAGCCTATGGAAAAACGCCAGCAACGCGGCCTTTTTACGGTT
CCTGGGCTTTTGCTGGCCTTTTGCTCACATGTTCTTTCCTGCGTTATCCCCTGATTCTGTGGATAACCGT
ATTACCGCCTTTGAGTGAGCTGATACCGCTCGCCGCAGCCGAACGACCGAGCGCAGCGAGTCAGTGAGCG
AGGAAGCGGAAGAGCGCCCAATACGCAAACCGCCTCTCCCCGCGCGTTGGCCGATTCATTAATGCAG
